>Addgene plasmid #238586 | HDAC1-HiBiT Vector | addgene full sequence | sequence record 478464 | Addgene NGS Result
TCAATATTGGCCATTAGCCATATTATTCATTGGTTATATAGCATAAATCAATATTGGCTATTGGCCATTG
CATACGTTGTATCTATATCATAATATGTACATTTATATTGGCTCATGTCCAATATGACCGCCATGTTGGC
ATTGATTATTGACTAGTTATTAATAGTAATCAATTACGGGGTCATTAGTTCATAGCCCATATATGGAGTT
CCGCGTTACATAACTTACGGTAAATGGCCCGCCTGGCTGACCGCCCAACGACCCCCGCCCATTGACGTCA
ATAATGACGTATGTTCCCATAGTAACGCCAATAGGGACTTTCCATTGACGTCAATGGGTGGAGTATTTAC
GGTAAACTGCCCACTTGGCAGTACATCAAGTGTATCATATGCCAAGTCCGCCCCCTATTGACGTCAATGA
CGGTAAATGGCCCGCCTGGCATTATGCCCAGTACATGACCTTACGGGACTTTCCTACTTGGCAGTACATC
TACGTATTAGTCATCGCTATTACCATGGTGATGCGGTTTTGGCAGTACACCAATGGGCGTGGATAGCGGT
TTGACTCACGGGGATTTCCAAGTCTCCACCCCATTGACGTCAATGGGAGTTTGTTTTGGCACCAAAATCA
ACGGGACTTTCCAAAATGTCGTAATAACCCCGCCCCGTTGACGCAAATGGGCGGTAGGCGTGTACGGTGG
GAGGTCTATATAAGCAGAGCTGGTTTAGTGAACCGTCAGATCACTAGAAGCTTTATTGCGGTAGTTTATC
ACAGTTAAATTGCTAACGCAGTCAGTGCTTCTGACACAACAGTCTCGAACTTAAGCTGCAGAAGTTGGTC
GTGAGGCACTGGGCAGGTAAGTATCAAGGTTACAAGACAGGTTTAAGGAGACCAATAGAAACTGGGCTTG
TCGAGACAGAGAAGACTCTTGCGTTTCTGATAGGCACCTATTGGTCTTACTGACATCCACTTTGCCTTTC
TCTCCACAGGTGTCCACTCCCAGTTCAATTACAGCTCTTAAGGCTAGAGTATTAATACGACTCACTATAG
GGCTAGCGATCGCCATGGCGCAGACGCAGGGCACCCGGAGGAAAGTCTGTTACTACTACGACGGGGATGT
TGGAAATTACTATTATGGACAAGGCCACCCAATGAAGCCTCACCGAATCCGCATGACTCATAATTTGCTG
CTCAACTATGGTCTCTACCGAAAAATGGAAATCTATCGCCCTCACAAAGCCAATGCTGAGGAGATGACCA
AGTACCACAGCGATGACTACATTAAATTCTTGCGCTCCATCCGTCCAGATAACATGTCGGAGTACAGCAA
GCAGATGCAGAGATTCAACGTTGGTGAGGACTGTCCAGTATTCGATGGCCTGTTTGAGTTCTGTCAGTTG
TCTACTGGTGGTTCTGTGGCAAGTGCTGTGAAACTTAATAAGCAGCAGACGGACATCGCTGTGAATTGGG
CTGGGGGCCTGCACCATGCAAAGAAGTCCGAGGCATCTGGCTTCTGTTACGTCAATGATATCGTCTTGGC
CATCCTGGAACTGCTAAAGTATCACCAGAGGGTGCTGTACATTGACATTGATATTCACCATGGTGACGGC
GTGGAAGAGGCCTTCTACACCACGGACCGGGTCATGACTGTGTCCTTTCATAAGTATGGAGAGTACTTCC
CAGGAACTGGGGACCTACGGGATATCGGGGCTGGCAAAGGCAAGTATTATGCTGTTAACTACCCGCTCCG
AGACGGGATTGATGACGAGTCCTATGAGGCCATTTTCAAGCCGGTCATGTCCAAAGTAATGGAGATGTTC
CAGCCTAGTGCGGTGGTCTTACAGTGTGGCTCAGACTCCCTATCTGGGGATCGGTTAGGTTGCTTCAATC
TAACTATCAAAGGACACGCCAAGTGTGTGGAATTTGTCAAGAGCTTTAACCTGCCTATGCTGATGCTGGG
AGGCGGTGGTTACACCATTCGTAACGTTGCCCGGTGCTGGACATATGAGACAGCTGTGGCCCTGGATACG
GAGATCCCTAATGAGCTTCCATACAATGACTACTTTGAATACTTTGGACCAGATTTCAAGCTCCACATCA
GTCCTTCCAATATGACTAACCAGAACACGAATGAGTACCTGGAGAAGATCAAACAGCGACTGTTTGAGAA
CCTTAGAATGCTGCCGCACGCACCTGGGGTCCAAATGCAGGCGATTCCTGAGGACGCCATCCCTGAGGAG
AGTGGCGATGAGGACGAAGACGACCCTGACAAGCGCATCTCGATCTGCTCCTCTGACAAACGAATTGCCT
GTGAGGAAGAGTTCTCCGATTCTGAAGAGGAGGGAGAGGGGGGCCGCAAGAACTCTTCCAACTTCAAAAA
AGCCAAGAGAGTCAAAACAGAGGATGAAAAAGAGAAAGACCCAGAGGAGAAGAAAGAAGTCACCGAAGAG
GAGAAAACCAAGGAGGAGAAGCCAGAAGCCAAAGGGGTCAAGGAGGAGGTCAAGTTGGCCGTTTCTCAAG
GCAGTTCAGGTGGCTCGAGCGGTGTGAGCGGCTGGCGGCTGTTCAAGAAGATTAGCTAAGGCCGCGACTC
TAGAGTCGACCTGCAGGCATGCAAGCTGATCCGGCTGCTAACAAAGCCCGAAAGGAAGCTGAGTTGGCTG
CTGCCACCGCTGAGCAATAACTAGCATAACCCCTTGGGGCGGCCGCTTCGAGCAGACATGATAAGATACA
TTGATGAGTTTGGACAAACCACAACTAGAATGCAGTGAAAAAAATGCTTTATTTGTGAAATTTGTGATGC
TATTGCTTTATTTGTAACCATTATAAGCTGCAATAAACAAGTTAACAACAACAATTGCATTCATTTTATG
TTTCAGGTTCAGGGGGAGATGTGGGAGGTTTTTTTAAGCAAGTAAAACCTCTACAAATGTGGTAAAATCG
AATTTTAACAAAATATTAACGCTTACAATTTCCTGATGCGGTATTTTCTCCTTACGCATCTGTGCGGTAT
TTCACACCGCATACGCGGATCTGCGCAGCACCATGGCCTGAAATAACCTCTGAAAGAGGAACTTGGTTAG
GTACCTTCTGAGGCGGAAAGAACCAGCTGTGGAATGTGTGTCAGTTAGGGTGTGGAAAGTCCCCAGGCTC
CCCAGCAGGCAGAAGTATGCAAAGCATGCATCTCAATTAGTCAGCAACCAGGTGTGGAAAGTCCCCAGGC
TCCCCAGCAGGCAGAAGTATGCAAAGCATGCATCTCAATTAGTCAGCAACCATAGTCCCGCCCCTAACTC
CGCCCATCCCGCCCCTAACTCCGCCCAGTTCCGCCCATTCTCCGCCCCATGGCTGACTAATTTTTTTTAT
TTATGCAGAGGCCGAGGCCGCCTCGGCCTCTGAGCTATTCCAGAAGTAGTGAGGAGGCTTTTTTGGAGGC
CTAGGCTTTTGCAAAAAGCTTAATTAACTGTTGACAATTAATCATCGGCATAGTATATCGGCATAGTATA
ATACGACAAGGTGAGGAACTAAACCCAGGAGGCAGATCATGATTGAACAAGATGGATTGCACGCAGGTTC
TCCGGCCGCTTGGGTGGAGAGGCTATTCGGCTATGACTGGGCACAACAGACAATCGGCTGCTCTGATGCC
GCCGTGTTCCGGCTGTCAGCGCAGGGGCGCCCGGTTCTTTTTGTCAAGACCGACCTGTCCGGTGCCCTGA
ATGAACTGCAGGACGAGGCAGCGCGGCTATCGTGGCTGGCCACGACGGGCGTTCCTTGCGCAGCTGTGCT
CGACGTTGTCACTGAAGCGGGAAGGGACTGGCTGCTATTGGGCGAAGTGCCGGGGCAGGATCTCCTGTCA
TCTCACCTTGCTCCTGCCGAGAAAGTATCCATCATGGCTGATGCAATGCGGCGGCTGCATACGCTTGATC
CGGCTACCTGCCCATTCGACCACCAAGCGAAACATCGCATCGAGCGAGCACGTACTCGGATGGAAGCCGG
TCTTGTCGATCAGGATGATCTGGACGAAGAGCATCAGGGGCTCGCGCCAGCCGAACTGTTCGCCAGGCTC
AAGGCGCGCATGCCCGACGGCGAGGATCTCGTCGTGACCCATGGCGATGCCTGCTTGCCGAATATCATGG
TGGAAAATGGCCGCTTTTCTGGATTCATCGACTGTGGCCGGCTGGGTGTGGCGGACCGCTATCAGGACAT
AGCGTTGGCTACCCGTGATATTGCTGAAGAGCTTGGCGGCGAATGGGCTGACCGCTTCCTCGTGCTTTAC
GGTATCGCCGCTCCCGATTCGCAGCGCATCGCCTTCTATCGCCTTCTTGACGAGTTCTTCTGAGCGGGAC
TCTGGGGTTCGAAATGACCGACCAAGCGACGCCCAACCTGCCATCACGATGGCCGCAATAAAATATCTTT
ATTTTCATTACATCTGTGTGTTGGTTTTTTGTGTGAATCGATAGCGATAAGGATCCGCTCATGCGATGAT
AAGCTGTCAAACATGAGAATTACAACTTATATCGTATGGGGCTGACTTCAGGTGCTACATTTGAAGAGAT
AAATTGCACTGAAATCTAGAAATATTTTATCTGATTAATAAGATGATCTTCTTGAGATCGTTTTGGTCTG
CGCGTAATCTCTTGCTCTGAAAACGAAAAAACCGCCTTGCAGGGCGGTTTTTCGAAGGTTCTCTGAGCTA
CCAACTCTTTGAACCGAGGTAACTGGCTTGGAGGAGCGCAGTCACCAAAACTTGTCCTTTCAGTTTAGCC
TTAACCGGCGCATGACTTCAAGACTAACTCCTCTAAATCAATTACCAGTGGCTGCTGCCAGTGGTGCTTT
TGCATGTCTTTCCGGGTTGGACTCAAGACGATAGTTACCGGATAAGGCGCAGCGGTCGGACTGAACGGGG
GGTTCGTGCATACAGTCCAGCTTGGAGCGAACTGCCTACCCGGAACTGAGTGTCAGGCGTGGAATGAGAC
AAACGCGGCCATAACAGCGGAATGACACCGGTAAACCGAAAGGCAGGAACAGGAGAGCGCACGAGGGAGC
CGCCAGGGGGAAACGCCTGGTATCTTTATAGTCCTGTCGGGTTTCGCCACCACTGATTTGAGCGTCAGAT
TTCGTGATGCTTGTCAGGGGGGCGGAGCCTATGGAAAAACGGCTTTGCCGCGGCCCTCTCACTTCCCTGT
TAAGTATCTTCCTGGCATCTTCCAGGAAATCTCCGCCCCGTTCGTAAGCCATTTCCGCTCGCCGCAGTCG
AACGACCGAGCGTAGCGAGTCAGTGAGCGAGGAAGCGGAATATATCCTGTATCACATATTCTGCTGACGC
ACCGGTGCAGCCTTTTTTCTCCTGCCACATGAAGCACTTCACTGACACCCTCATCAGTGCCAACATAGTA
AGCCAGTATACACTCCGCTAGCGCTGATGTCCGGCGGTGCTTTTGCCGTTACGCACCACCCCGTCATGAG
ATTACGCGTTTTAGCGGTGCGTACAATTAAGGGATTATGGTAAATCCACTTACTGTCTGCCCTCGTAGCC
ATCGAGATAAACCGCAGTACTCCGGCCACGATGCGTCCGGCGTAGAGGATCGAGATCT
Features (pLannotate 1.2.2; 22 found; start..end, strand, type, name):
    140..517     +  enhancer       CMV enhancer: human cytomegalovirus immediate early enhancer
    519..718     +  promoter       CMV promoter: human cytomegalovirus (CMV) immediate early promoter
    857..989     +  intron         chimeric intron: chimera between introns from human β-globin and immunoglobulin heavy chain genes
   1033..1051    +  promoter       T7 promoter: promoter for bacteriophage T7 RNA polymerase
   1065..2510    +  CDS            HDAC1: HDAC1_HUMAN - Also known as RPD3L1. Experimental evidence at protein level: Swiss-Prot protein existence level 1. Responsible for the deacetylation of lysine residues on the N-terminal part of the core histones (H2A, H2B, H3 and H4). Histone deacetylation gives a tag for epigenetic repression and plays an important role in transcriptional regulation, cell cycle progression and developmental events. Histone deacetylases act via the formation of large multiprotein complexes. Deacetylates SP proteins, SP1 and SP3, and regulates their function. Component of the BRG1-RB1-HDAC1 complex, which negati
   2588..2617    +  misc_feature   MCS (fragment): pUC18/19 multiple cloning site
   2624..2673    +  CDS            SET1 (fragment): solubility-enhancement tag derived from T7 phage gene 10B
   2681..2700    +  terminator     T7 terminator (fragment): transcription terminator for bacteriophage T7 RNA polymerase
   2722..2843    -  polyA_signal   SV40 poly(A) signal: SV40 polyadenylation signal
   2866..2934    -  CDS            large T antigen (fragment): large T antigen from SV40 (simian virus 40)
   2939..2971    +  rep_origin     M13 ori (fragment): M13 bacteriophage origin of replication; arrow indicates direction of (+) strand synthesis
   2972..3023    -  misc_feature   bom (fragment): basis of mobility region from pBR322
   3088..3445    +  promoter       SV40 promoter: SV40 enhancer and early promoter
   3460..3507    +  promoter       EM7 promoter: synthetic bacterial promoter&nbsp
   3539..4330    +  CDS            neo: KKA2_KLEPN - Also known as kan, nptII. Experimental evidence at protein level: Swiss-Prot protein existence level 1. Resistance to kanamycin, neomycin, paromomycin, ribostamycin, butirosin and gentamicin B. From Klebsiella pneumoniae.
   4397..4445    +  polyA_signal   poly(A) signal: synthetic polyadenylation signal
   4474..4490    -  promoter       tet promoter (fragment): E. coli promoter for tetracycline efflux protein gene
   4602..5147    +  rep_origin     p15A ori: Plasmids containing the medium-copy-number p15A origin of replication can be propagated in E. coli cells that contain a second plasmid with the ColE1 origin.
   5235..5290    +  rep_origin     RSF ori (fragment): Plasmids containing the RSF 1030 origin of replication can be propagated in E. coli cells that contain additional plasmids with compatible origins.
   5389..5415    -  misc_feature   bom (fragment): basis of mobility region from pBR322
   5409..5456    -  mobile_element IS1 (fragment): prokaryotic transposable element IS1
   5464..5535    +  misc_feature   cer region (fragment): ColE1-derived recombination site that helps to maintain plasmids as monomers
