[The description below was written by a language model from this plasmid's Addgene catalogue record and pLannotate feature annotations shown in this document.]
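Description:
HDAC1-HiBiT Vector is a 5,588 nt mammalian expression plasmid that produces human histone deacetylase 1 (HDAC1, unmutated) fused at its C terminus to the HiBiT peptide tag. The catalogue lists the backbone as pBiT3.1-C [CMV/HiBiT/Blast]. That name implies blasticidin selection, but both the catalogue fields and the annotated sequence indicate a neomycin/kanamycin marker instead, and no blasticidin resistance gene is annotated. The neo (nptII) coding sequence sits behind tandem SV40 early and EM7 promoters and is followed by a synthetic poly(A) signal. This single gene therefore gives kanamycin resistance in E. coli and allows neomycin-class selection in mammalian cells. A p15A origin is annotated for bacterial replication. This origin is usually described as medium copy, although the catalogue lists the plasmid as high copy. The short hits to RSF ori, bom, IS1, cer, M13 ori and the tet promoter are fragments, most likely incidental similarities in the backbone.

Expression is driven by the CMV immediate-early enhancer and promoter, followed by a chimeric β-globin/immunoglobulin intron that generally improves mRNA processing and expression. A T7 promoter lies just upstream of the HDAC1 open reading frame and could support in vitro transcription. An SV40 poly(A) signal lies downstream of the insert. The HiBiT tag is not called in the feature table, presumably because it is too short to be detected; according to the record it is supplied by the backbone immediately after HDAC1. HiBiT is a small peptide that complements the LgBiT subunit to reconstitute NanoLuc-type luciferase activity. The fusion therefore allows luminescent quantification of HDAC1 protein levels in transfected cells, although the record states only expression of the fusion protein as its purpose.
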