Addgene plasmid #238586: HDAC1-HiBiT Vector
Purpose: Express HDAC1-HiBiT Fusion Protein in Mammalian Cells under a CMV promoter
Depositing lab: Promega Corporation.
Backbone
  Vector backbone: pBiT3.1-C [CMV/HiBiT/Blast] Vector
  Vector type: Mammalian Expression
  Selectable markers: Neomycin
Growth in bacteria
  Bacterial resistance: Kanamycin, 50 μg/mL
  Growth temperature: 37°C
  Growth strain: DH5alpha
  Copy number: High Copy
Gene/Insert
  Gene/Insert name: HDAC1
  Species: H. sapiens (human)
  Mutation: None
  Entrez Gene: HDAC1 (a.k.a. GON-10, HD1, KDAC1, RPD3, RPD3L1)
  Promoter: CMV
  Tag / fusion protein: HiBiT (C terminal on backbone)
  Cloning method: Other
Terms and licenses: Academic/Nonprofit Terms; Industry Terms
How to cite: HDAC1-HiBiT Vector was a gift from Promega Corporation (Addgene plasmid # 238586 ; http://n2t.net/addgene:238586 ; RRID:Addgene_238586)
